Addgene plasmid #192601: pOttc1494 - pAAV CaMKII SERCaMP-No Tag
Purpose: An AAV packaging vector that expresses SERCaMP under control of the CaMKII promoter.
Depositing lab: Brandon Harvey. Depositing organization: National Institute on Drug Abuse (NIDA).
Backbone
  Vector backbone: pOTTC1470 - pAAV CaMKII iRFP-FLAG
  Backbone manufacturer: NIDA GEVVC
  Backbone size w/o insert (bp): 5438
  Vector type: AAV
Growth in bacteria
  Bacterial resistance: Ampicillin, 100 μg/mL
  Growth temperature: 30°C
  Growth strain: NEB Stable
  Copy number: High Copy
Gene/Insert
  Gene/Insert name: SERCaMP
  Species: H. sapiens (human)
  Insert size (bp): 573
  Promoter: CaMKII
  Cloning method: Ligation Independent Cloning
  Sequencing primers: 5′ CaMKII-Forward CGTCAGTCAAGCCGGTTCTC; 3′ WPRE R1 ATGAAAGCCATACGGGAAGC
Resource information
  A portion of this plasmid was derived from a plasmid made by: NIDA GEVVC
Terms and licenses: Academic/Nonprofit Terms; Industry Terms: Not Available to Industry
How to cite: pOttc1494 - pAAV CaMKII SERCaMP-No Tag was a gift from Brandon Harvey (Addgene plasmid # 192601 ; http://n2t.net/addgene:192601 ; RRID:Addgene_192601)
