[The description below was written by a language model from this plasmid's Addgene catalogue record and pLannotate feature annotations shown in this document.]
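Description:
pOttc1494 - pAAV CaMKII SERCaMP-No Tag is an AAV transfer (packaging) plasmid of about 6.0 kb, built on a pAAV CaMKII backbone in which the original iRFP-FLAG reporter was replaced with the SERCaMP insert by ligation-independent cloning. It is maintained in E. coli through a high-copy ColE1/pUC-type origin and selected with ampicillin via the bla gene and its own promoter. An f1 phage origin and small remnants of pBR322 bom and rop sequences are also present in the backbone. The expression cassette is flanked by AAV2 inverted terminal repeats, which are the cis elements needed for replication and encapsidation of the cassette into recombinant AAV particles. The annotation finds the right ITR intact but only short fragments of the left one, which may reflect the difficulty of sequencing or annotating these repeats rather than a true deletion. The recorded use of a recombination-deficient host strain is consistent with the instability of ITR-containing plasmids.

The payload is driven by the roughly 1.3 kb mouse CaMKIIα promoter, commonly used to restrict expression to excitatory forebrain neurons. The 573 bp SERCaMP coding sequence is annotated as a short N-terminal fragment of human MANF, positioned where a signal peptide would direct entry into the secretory pathway, fused to human codon-optimized secreted Gaussia luciferase. The stretch after the luciferase match is not annotated, so the table does not identify any C-terminal sequence, and the name indicates that no epitope tag is included. A WPRE downstream enhances transcript stability and expression, and the human growth hormone polyadenylation signal terminates the transcript. The record gives the purpose simply as producing AAV that expresses the SERCaMP luciferase-based reporter under CaMKII control.
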