Features (pLannotate 1.2.2; 16 found; start..end, strand, type, name):
     12..39      +  repeat_region  AAV2 ITR (fragment): inverted terminal repeat of adeno-associated virus serotype 2 inverted
     68..95      +  repeat_region  AAV2 ITR (fragment): inverted terminal repeat of adeno-associated virus serotype 2 inverted
    149..1437    +  promoter       CaMKII promoter: promoter for the mouse calcium/calmodulin-dependent kinase II α subunit
   1479..1550    +  CDS            MANF (fragment): MANF_HUMAN - Also known as ARMET, ARP. Experimental evidence at protein level: Swiss-Prot protein existence level 1. Selectively promotes the survival of dopaminergic neurons of the ventral mid-brain (PubMed:12794311). Modulates GABAergic transmission to the dopaminergic neurons of the substantia nigra (By similarity). Enhances spontaneous, as well as evoked, GABAergic inhibitory postsynaptic currents in dopaminergic neurons (By similarity). Inhibits cell proliferation and endoplasmic reticulum (ER) stress-induced cell death (PubMed:18561914, PubMed:22637475, PubMed:29497057). Retained in the
   1551..2050    +  CDS            hGLuc (fragment): secreted Gaussia luciferase human codon-optimized
   2103..2127    +  misc_feature   MCS (fragment): pBluescript multiple cloning site
   2127..2715    +  misc_feature   WPRE: woodchuck hepatitis virus posttranscriptional regulatory element
   2747..3223    +  polyA_signal   hGH poly(A) signal: human growth hormone polyadenylation signal
   3263..3403    +  repeat_region  AAV2 ITR: inverted terminal repeat of adeno-associated virus serotype 2 inverted
   3408..3459    -  misc_feature   bom (fragment): basis of mobility region from pBR322
   3478..3933    +  rep_origin     f1 ori (sequence partly withheld): f1 bacteriophage origin of replication; arrow indicates direction of (+) strand synthesis
   3934..3983    -  misc_feature   bom (fragment): basis of mobility region from pBR322
   4085..4120    -  CDS            rop (fragment): Rop protein, which maintains plasmids at low copy number; rop
   4215..4319    +  promoter       AmpR promoter: bla
   4320..5180    +  CDS            AmpR: β-lactamase; bla; confers resistance to ampicillin, carbenicillin, and related antibiotics
   5351..5939    +  rep_origin     ori: high-copy-number ColE1/pMB1/pBR322/pUC origin of replication
>Addgene plasmid #192601 | pOttc1494 - pAAV CaMKII SERCaMP-No Tag | addgene full sequence | sequence record 381299 | Addgene NGS Result
CCTGCAGGCAGCTGCGCGCTCGCTCGCTCACTGAGGCCGCCCGGGCGTCGGGCGACCTTTGGTCGCCCGG
CCTCAGTGAGCGAGCGAGCGCGCAGAGAGGGAGTGGCCAACTCCATCACTAGGGGTTCCTGCGGCCGCAC
GCGTTTAACATTATGGCCTTAGGTCACTTCATCTCCATGGGGTTCTTCTTCTGATTTTCTAGAAAATGAG
ATGGGGGTGCAGAGAGCTTCCTCAGTGACCTGCCCAGGGTCACATCAGAAATGTCAGAGCTAGAACTTGA
ACTCAGATTACTAATCTTAAATTCCATGCCTTGGGGGCATGCAAGTACGATATACAGAAGGAGTGAACTC
ATTAGGGCAGATGACCAATGAGTTTAGGAAAGAAGAGTCCAGGGCAGGGTACATCTACACCACCCGCCCA
GCCCTGGGTGAGTCCAGCCACGTTCACCTCATTATAGTTGCCTCTCTCCAGTCCTACCTTGACGGGAAGC
ACAAGCAGAAACTGGGACAGGAGCCCCAGGAGACCAAATCTTCATGGTCCCTCTGGGAGGATGGGTGGGG
AGAGCTGTGGCAGAGGCCTCAGGAGGGGCCCTGCTGCTCAGTGGTGACAGATAGGGGTGAGAAAGCAGAC
AGAGTCATTCCGTCAGCATTCTGGGTCTGTTTGGTACTTCTTCTCACGCTAAGGTGGCGGTGTGATATGC
ACAATGGCTAAAAAGCAGGGAGAGCTGGAAAGAAACAAGGACAGAGACAGAGGCCAAGTCAACCAGACCA
ATTCCCAGAGGAAGCAAAGAAACCATTACAGAGACTACAAGGGGGAAGGGAAGGAGAGATGAATTAGCTT
CCCCTGTAAACCTTAGAACCCAGCTGTTGCCAGGGCAACGGGGCAATACCTGTCTCTTCAGAGGAGATGA
AGTTGCCAGGGTAACTACATCCTGTCTTTCTCAAGGACCATCCCAGAATGTGGCACCCACTAGCCGTTAC
CATAGCAACTGCCTCTTTGCCCCACTTAATCCCATCCCGTCTGTTAAAAGGGCCCTATAGTTGGAGGTGG
GGGAGGTAGGAAGAGCGATGATCACTTGTGGACTAAGTTTGTTCGCATCCCCTTCTCCAACCCCCTCAGT
ACATCACCCTGGGGGAACAGGGTCCACTTGCTCCTGGGCCCACACAGTCCTGCAGTATTGTGTATATAAG
GCCAGGGCAAAGAGGAGCAGGTTTTAAAGTGAAAGGCAGGCAGGTGTTGGGGAGGCAGTTACCGGGGCAA
CGGGAACAGGGCGTTTCGGAGGTGGTTGCCATGGGGACCTGGATGCTGACGAAGGCTCGCGAGGCTGTGA
GCAGCCACAGTGCCCTGCTCAGAAGCCCCAAGCTCGTCAGTCAAGCCGGTTCTCCGTTTGCACTCAGGAG
CACGGGCAGGCGAGTGGCCCCTAGTTCTGGGGGCAGCTCTAGAGCGGTACCGGATCCGAAGTTATCGCTA
GCGCCACCATGTGGGCCACGCAGGGGCTGGCGGTGGCGCTGGCTCTGAGCGTGCTGCCGGGCAGCCGGGC
GCTGCGGCCGACCGAGAACAACGAAGACTTCAACATCGTGGCCGTGGCCAGCAACTTCGCGACCACGGAT
CTCGATGCTGACCGCGGGAAGTTGCCCGGCAAGAAGCTGCCGCTGGAGGTGCTCAAAGAGATGGAAGCCA
ATGCCCGGAAAGCTGGCTGCACCAGGGGCTGTCTGATCTGCCTGTCCCACATCAAGTGCACGCCCAAGAT
GAAGAAGTTCATCCCAGGACGCTGCCACACCTACGAAGGCGACAAAGAGTCCGCACAGGGCGGCATAGGC
GAGGCGATCGTCGACATTCCTGAGATTCCTGGGTTCAAGGACTTGGAGCCCATGGAGCAGTTCATCGCAC
AGGTCGATCTGTGTGTGGACTGCACAACTGGCTGCCTCAAAGGGCTTGCCAACGTGCAGTGTTCTGACCT
GCTCAAGAAGTGGCTGCCGCAACGCTGTGCGACCTTTGCCAGCAAGATCCAGGGCCAGGTGGACAAGATC
AAGGGCGCCGGTGGTGACTAGGGCGCGCCGAATTCACGCGTACCGGTTAGTAATGAGGCGCGCCATAACT
TCGAATTCGATATCAAGCTTATCGATAATCAACCTCTGGATTACAAAATTTGTGAAAGATTGACTGGTAT
TCTTAACTATGTTGCTCCTTTTACGCTATGTGGATACGCTGCTTTAATGCCTTTGTATCATGCTATTGCT
TCCCGTATGGCTTTCATTTTCTCCTCCTTGTATAAATCCTGGTTGCTGTCTCTTTATGAGGAGTTGTGGC
CCGTTGTCAGGCAACGTGGCGTGGTGTGCACTGTGTTTGCTGACGCAACCCCCACTGGTTGGGGCATTGC
CACCACCTGTCAGCTCCTTTCCGGAACTTTCGCTTTCCCCCTCCCTATTGCCACGGCGGAACTCATCGCC
GCCTGCCTTGCCCGCTGCTGGACAGGGGCTCGGCTGTTGGGCACTGACAATTCCGTGGTGTTGTCGGGGA
AATCATCGTCCTTTCCTTGGCTGCTCGCCTATGTTGCCACCTGGATTCTGCGCGGGACGTCCTTCTGCTA
CGTCCCTTCGGCCCTCAATCCAGCGGACCTTCCTTCCCGCGGCCTGCTGCCGGCTCTGCGGCCTCTTCCG
CGTCTTCGCCTTCGCCCTCAGACGAGTCGGATCTCCCTTTGGGCCGCCTCCCCGCATCGATACCGAGCGC
TGCTCGAGAGATCTACGGGTGGCATCCCTGTGACCCCTCCCCAGTGCCTCTCCTGGCCCTGGAAGTTGCC
ACTCCAGTGCCCACCAGCCTTGTCCTAATAAAATTAAGTTGCATCATTTTGTCTGACTAGGTGTCCTTCT
ATAATATTATGGGGTGGAGGGGGGTGGTATGGAGCAAGGGGCAAGTTGGGAAGACAACCTGTAGGGCCTG
CGGGGTCTATTGGGAACCAAGCTGGAGTGCAGTGGCACAATCTTGGCTCACTGCAATCTCCGCCTCCTGG
GTTCAAGCGATTCTCCTGCCTCAGCCTCCCGAGTTGTTGGGATTCCAGGCATGCATGACCAGGCTCAGCT
AATTTTTGTTTTTTTGGTAGAGACGGGGTTTCACCATATTGGCCAGGCTGGTCTCCAACTCCTAATCTCA
GGTGATCTACCCACCTTGGCCTCCCAAATTGCTGGGATTACAGGCGTGAACCACTGCTCCCTTCCCTGTC
CTTCTGATTTTGTAGGTAACCACGTGCGGACCGAGCGGCCGCAGGAACCCCTAGTGATGGAGTTGGCCAC
TCCCTCTCTGCGCGCTCGCTCGCTCACTGAGGCCGGGCGACCAAAGGTCGCCCGACGCCCGGGCTTTGCC
CGGGCGGCCTCAGTGAGCGAGCGAGCGCGCAGCTGCCTGCAGGGGCGCCTGATGCGGTATTTTCTCCTTA
CGCATCTGTGCGGTATTTCACACCGCATA
[95 nt withheld, positions 3460-3554]
T
[46 nt withheld, positions 3556-3601]
C
[141 nt withheld, positions 3603-3743]
CCTTTGACGTTGGAGTCCACGTTCTTT
[37 nt withheld, positions 3771-3807]
ACTCTATCTCGGGCTATTCTTTTGATTTATAAGGGATTTTGCCGATTTCGGTCTATTGGTTAAAAAATGA
GCTGATTTAACAAAAATTTAACGCGAATTTTAACAAAATATTAACGTTTACAATTTTATGGTGCACTCTC
AGTACAATCTGCTCTGATGCCGCATAGTTAAGCCAGCCCCGACACCCGCCAACACCCGCTGACGCGCCCT
GACGGGCTTGTCTGCTCCCGGCATCCGCTTACAGACAAGCTGTGACCGTCTCCGGGAGCTGCATGTGTCA
GAGGTTTTCACCGTCATCACCGAAACGCGCGAGACGAAAGGGCCTCGTGATACGCCTATTTTTATAGGTT
AATGTCATGATAATAATGGTTTCTTAGACGTCAGGTGGCACTTTTCGGGGAAATGTGCGCGGAACCCCTA
TTTGTTTATTTTTCTAAATACATTCAAATATGTATCCGCTCATGAGACAATAACCCTGATAAATGCTTCA
ATAATATTGAAAAAGGAAGAGTATGAGTATTCAACATTTCCGTGTCGCCCTTATTCCCTTTTTTGCGGCA
TTTTGCCTTCCTGTTTTTGCTCACCCAGAAACGCTGGTGAAAGTAAAAGATGCTGAAGATCAGTTGGGTG
CACGAGTGGGTTACATCGAACTGGATCTCAACAGCGGTAAGATCCTTGAGAGTTTTCGCCCCGAAGAACG
TTTTCCAATGATGAGCACTTTTAAAGTTCTGCTATGTGGCGCGGTATTATCCCGTATTGACGCCGGGCAA
GAGCAACTCGGTCGCCGCATACACTATTCTCAGAATGACTTGGTTGAGTACTCACCAGTCACAGAAAAGC
ATCTTACGGATGGCATGACAGTAAGAGAATTATGCAGTGCTGCCATAACCATGAGTGATAACACTGCGGC
CAACTTACTTCTGACAACGATCGGAGGACCGAAGGAGCTAACCGCTTTTTTGCACAACATGGGGGATCAT
GTAACTCGCCTTGATCGTTGGGAACCGGAGCTGAATGAAGCCATACCAAACGACGAGCGTGACACCACGA
TGCCTGTAGCAATGGCAACAACGTTGCGCAAACTATTAACTGGCGAACTACTTACTCTAGCTTCCCGGCA
ACAATTAATAGACTGGATGGAGGCGGATAAAGTTGCAGGACCACTTCTGCGCTCGGCCCTTCCGGCTGGC
TGGTTTATTGCTGATAAATCTGGAGCCGGTGAGCGTGGGTCTCGCGGTATCATTGCAGCACTGGGGCCAG
ATGGTAAGCCCTCCCGTATCGTAGTTATCTACACGACGGGGAGTCAGGCAACTATGGATGAACGAAATAG
ACAGATCGCTGAGATAGGTGCCTCACTGATTAAGCATTGGTAACTGTCAGACCAAGTTTACTCATATATA
CTTTAGATTGATTTAAAACTTCATTTTTAATTTAAAAGGATCTAGGTGAAGATCCTTTTTGATAATCTCA
TGACCAAAATCCCTTAACGTGAGTTTTCGTTCCACTGAGCGTCAGACCCCGTAGAAAAGATCAAAGGATC
TTCTTGAGATCCTTTTTTTCTGCGCGTAATCTGCTGCTTGCAAACAAAAAAACCACCGCTACCAGCGGTG
GTTTGTTTGCCGGATCAAGAGCTACCAACTCTTTTTCCGAAGGTAACTGGCTTCAGCAGAGCGCAGATAC
CAAATACTGTTCTTCTAGTGTAGCCGTAGTTAGGCCACCACTTCAAGAACTCTGTAGCACCGCCTACATA
CCTCGCTCTGCTAATCCTGTTACCAGTGGCTGCTGCCAGTGGCGATAAGTCGTGTCTTACCGGGTTGGAC
TCAAGACGATAGTTACCGGATAAGGCGCAGCGGTCGGGCTGAACGGGGGGTTCGTGCACACAGCCCAGCT
TGGAGCGAACGACCTACACCGAACTGAGATACCTACAGCGTGAGCTATGAGAAAGCGCCACGCTTCCCGA
AGGGAGAAAGGCGGACAGGTATCCGGTAAGCGGCAGGGTCGGAACAGGAGAGCGCACGAGGGAGCTTCCA
GGGGGAAACGCCTGGTATCTTTATAGTCCTGTCGGGTTTCGCCACCTCTGACTTGAGCGTCGATTTTTGT
GATGCTCGTCAGGGGGGCGGAGCCTATGGAAAAACGCCAGCAACGCGGCCTTTTTACGGTTCCTGGCCTT
TTGCTGGCCTTTTGCTCACATGT
